Addgene plasmid #186098: pIG-719pUC19-tNGFR-P2A-CD3Z
Purpose: Knockin of truncated NGFR to target gene
Depositing lab: Alexander Marson. Depositing organization: J. David Gladstone Institutes. Publication: High-yield genome engineering in primary cells using a hybrid ssDNA repair template and small-molecule cocktails. Shy BR, Vykunta VS, Ha A, Talbot A, Roth TL, Nguyen DN, Pfeifer WG, Chen YY, Blaeschke F, Shifrut E, Vedova S, Mamedov MR, Chung JJ, Li H, Yu R, Wu D, Wolf J, Martin TG, Castro CE, Ye L, Esensten JH, Eyquem J, Marson A. Nat Biotechnol. 2022 Aug 25:10.1038/s41587-022-01418-8. doi: 10.1038/s41587-022-01418-8. PubMed 36008610.
Backbone
  Vector backbone: PUC19
  Vector type: CRISPR
Growth in bacteria
  Bacterial resistance: Ampicillin, 100 μg/mL
  Growth temperature: 37°C
  Growth strain: DH5alpha
  Copy number: High Copy
Gene/Insert
  Gene/Insert name: CD3Z
  Species: H. sapiens (human)
  Mutation: WT with tNGFR sequence
  Entrez Gene: CD247 (a.k.a. CD3-ZETA, CD3H, CD3Q, CD3Z, CD3ZETA, IMD25, T3Z, TCRZ)
  Cloning method: Unknown
Terms and licenses: Academic/Nonprofit Terms; Industry Terms: Not Available to Industry
Depositor comments: Please visit https://www.biorxiv.org/content/10.1101/2021.09.02.458799v1 for bioRxiv preprint.
How to cite: pIG-719pUC19-tNGFR-P2A-CD3Z was a gift from Alexander Marson (Addgene plasmid # 186098 ; http://n2t.net/addgene:186098 ; RRID:Addgene_186098)
