[The description below was written by a language model from this plasmid's Addgene catalogue record and pLannotate feature annotations shown in this document.]
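Description:
pIG-719pUC19-tNGFR-P2A-CD3Z is a small (about 3.8 kb) pUC19-based plasmid that carries a homology-directed repair template for CRISPR knock-in at the human CD3Z (CD247) locus. It is catalogued as a CRISPR-type vector. The annotated features include no nuclease, guide RNA cassette or mammalian promoter, which fits a role as donor DNA rather than as an expression construct. It is propagated in E. coli through the high-copy ColE1/pUC origin and selected with ampicillin via the β-lactamase gene and its native bla promoter. Remnants of the pUC multiple cloning site and the lacZα fragment flank the insert. A short attB1-like site is also annotated in the backbone, but the record assigns it no function.

The payload is a truncated human NGFR (low-affinity nerve growth factor receptor, TNFRSF16) coding fragment, followed after a short gap by a small fragment matching the start of the CD3ζ coding sequence. The plasmid name indicates that a P2A ribosome-skipping peptide occupies this gap, although the feature table does not annotate it. The unannotated stretches on either side of these elements presumably contain genomic homology arms for CD247, but the record does not define their extents. Integrated in frame, this design would place tNGFR under the endogenous CD3Z promoter, with P2A separating it from an otherwise wild-type CD3ζ protein. Truncated NGFR lacks its signalling domain and is commonly used as an inert cell-surface marker, so edited cells can be detected or enriched by antibody staining. The stated purpose is knock-in of tNGFR to the target gene. The associated work concerns high-yield genome engineering of primary cells with hybrid single-stranded DNA repair templates, and this plasmid likely serves as a source of template sequence for it.
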