Features (pLannotate 1.2.2; 9 found; start..end, strand, type, name):
    319..1176    +  CDS            NGFR (fragment): TNR16_HUMAN - Also known as TNFRSF16. Experimental evidence at protein level: Swiss-Prot protein existence level 1. Low affinity receptor which can bind to NGF, BDNF, NTF3, and NTF4. Forms a heterodimeric receptor with SORCS2 that binds the precursor forms of NGF, BDNF and NTF3 with high affinity, and has much lower affinity for mature NGF and BDNF (PubMed:24908487). Plays an important role in differentiation and survival of specific neuronal populations during development (By similarity). Can mediate cell survival as well as cell death of neural cells. Plays a role in the inactivation of RHOA
   1231..1284    +  CDS            CD247 (fragment): CD3Z_HUMAN - Also known as CD3Z, T3Z, TCRZ. Experimental evidence at protein level: Swiss-Prot protein existence level 1. Part of the TCR-CD3 complex present on T-lymphocyte cell surface that plays an essential role in adaptive immune response. When antigen presenting cells (APCs) activate T-cell receptor (TCR), TCR- mediated signals are transmitted across the cell membrane by the CD3 chains CD3D, CD3E, CD3G and CD3Z. All CD3 chains contain immunoreceptor tyrosine-based activation motifs (ITAMs) in their cytoplasmic domain. Upon TCR engagement, these motifs become phosphorylated by Src family
   1531..1551    +  misc_feature   MCS (fragment): pUC18/19 multiple cloning site
   1796..2384    -  rep_origin     ori: high-copy-number ColE1/pMB1/pBR322/pUC origin of replication
   2501..2525    -  protein_bind   attB1: mutant version of attB; recombination site for the Gateway® BP reaction BP Clonase™
   2625..3485    -  CDS            AmpR: β-lactamase; bla; confers resistance to ampicillin, carbenicillin, and related antibiotics
   3486..3590    -  promoter       AmpR promoter: bla
   3677..3720    -  CDS            lacZα (fragment): LacZα fragment of β-galactosidase; lacZ fragment
   3772..19      +  misc_feature   MCS (fragment) (across the origin): pUC18/19 multiple cloning site
>Addgene plasmid #186098 | pIG-719pUC19-tNGFR-P2A-CD3Z | addgene full sequence | sequence record 367788 | Addgene NGS Result
GAGCTCGGTACCCGGGGATTTAAAAAAAGGAGCATTAAAACAATGGTCAAATGAGAGAAAAAGCAAAATT
CAGACAGACAGATACATACACACACCCCAAACCCTCAAACCTCCAGGGCTTCCTGCCTGTGAACCGAAAG
GGGGAGTGCGAATTTCTTGGCCCTGTCGGCAGGTGCTTTCTCAAAGGCCCCACAGTCCTCCACTTCCTGG
GGAGGTAGCTGCAGAATAAAACCAGCAGAGACTCCTTTTCTCCTAACCGTCCCGGCCACCGCTGCCTCAG
CCTCTGCGTCCCAGCGTCTTTCTGAGCGAAAGGACAAGATGGGTGCTGGTGCAACGGGGAGGGCTATGGA
TGGACCAAGGCTCCTTCTTCTTTTGCTCTTGGGCGTTAGTCTGGGTGGAGCTAAAGAGGCATGCCCCACC
GGACTTTACACACATTCCGGTGAGTGTTGCAAGGCCTGCAACCTGGGAGAAGGCGTCGCTCAACCCTGCG
GGGCGAATCAAACCGTATGCGAACCTTGCCTCGATTCTGTTACATTCTCCGATGTCGTCTCTGCGACGGA
ACCCTGCAAGCCATGCACGGAATGTGTCGGGTTGCAAAGTATGTCAGCTCCTTGCGTTGAAGCAGACGAT
GCGGTGTGTAGATGTGCCTATGGGTATTATCAAGACGAAACGACGGGACGGTGTGAAGCATGTCGAGTAT
GCGAGGCGGGCAGTGGCCTCGTCTTCTCTTGTCAGGACAAGCAAAACACTGTCTGTGAAGAATGCCCTGA
TGGGACTTATAGTGATGAGGCGAATCACGTCGATCCATGTCTTCCCTGTACTGTCTGTGAAGACACTGAG
AGACAATTGCGAGAGTGTACGCGATGGGCCGACGCAGAGTGCGAGGAGATCCCAGGTCGATGGATAACCA
GGTCAACCCCTCCTGAGGGATCTGATAGTACCGCGCCCTCCACCCAAGAACCCGAAGCTCCACCTGAGCA
AGACCTCATAGCGTCCACAGTAGCAGGAGTTGTCACAACCGTCATGGGAAGTTCACAACCAGTAGTTACC
AGGGGTACCACGGATAACCTCATTCCGGTGTACTGCAGCATTCTCGCCGCTGTGGTTGTCGGACTTGTTG
CATACATTGCCTTCAAACGCTGGAATAGCCGCGCCAAGCGCTCGGGTTCGGGTGCCACCAACTTCAGCCT
GCTGAAGCAGGCCGGCGACGTGGAGGAGAACCCCGGCCCCAAGTGGAAGGCGCTTTTCACCGCGGCCATC
CTGCAGGCACAGTTGCCGATTACAGGTAGGGCCGACGTGTCGACGGCAGGGAACTTCTAGAAACTCTTTG
TGTATGTGTAGGGGAGTGGGTGTGGGTAGTGGAGGGTGGTGAGGGGCTGGGGTCTCCTTCAAATCCTGCC
CTCCTCAAATCAATGGGCAAGTGAGCAGTGAGGGGTCCGGCCCGGTGCTGGCATCTGCTCCGTCACAGCC
GAGTTGGGCATCAGTTCAGAGCCAGCTGCTAGAATACACAGCTCCTCCAGGTACAGATTTTCCTCTAGAG
TCGACCTGCAGAGGCTAGGTGGAGGCTCAGTGATGATAAGTCTGCGATGGTGGATGCATGTGTCATGGTC
ATAGCTGTTTCCTGTGTGAAATTGTTATCCGCTCAGAGGGCACAATCCTATTCCGCGCTATCCGACAATC
TCCAAGACATTAGGTGGAGTTCAGTTCGGCGTATGGCATATGTCGCTGGAAAGAACATGTGAGCAAAAGG
CCAGCAAAAGGCCAGGAACCGTAAAAAGGCCGCGTTGCTGGCGTTTTTCCATAGGCTCCGCCCCCCTGAC
GAGCATCACAAAAATCGACGCTCAAGTCAGAGGTGGCGAAACCCGACAGGACTATAAAGATACCAGGCGT
TTCCCCCTGGAAGCTCCCTCGTGCGCTCTCCTGTTCCGACCCTGCCGCTTACCGGATACCTGTCCGCCTT
TCTCCCTTCGGGAAGCGTGGCGCTTTCTCATAGCTCACGCTGTAGGTATCTCAGTTCGGTGTAGGTCGTT
CGCTCCAAGCTGGGCTGTGTGCACGAACCCCCCGTTCAGCCCGACCGCTGCGCCTTATCCGGTAACTATC
GTCTTGAGTCCAACCCGGTAAGACACGACTTATCGCCACTGGCAGCAGCCACTGGTAACAGGATTAGCAG
AGCGAGGTATGTAGGCGGTGCTACAGAGTTCTTGAAGTGGTGGCCTAACTACGGCTACACTAGAAGAACA
GTATTTGGTATCTGCGCTCTGCTGAAGCCAGTTACCTTCGGAAAAAGAGTTGGTAGCTCTTGATCCGGCA
AACAAACCACCGCTGGTAGCGGTGGTTTTTTTGTTTGCAAGCAGCAGATTACGCGCAGAAAAAAAGGATC
TCAAGAAGATCCTTTGATCTTTTCTACGGGGTCTGACGCTCTATTCAACAAAGCCGCCGTCCCGTCAAGT
CAGCGTAAATGGGTAGGGGGCTTCAAATCGTCCTCGTGATACCAATTCGGAGCCTGCTTTTTTGTACAAA
CTTGTTGATAATGGCAATTCAAGGATCTTCACCTAGATCCTTTTAAATTAAAAATGAAGTTTTAAATCAA
TCTAAAGTATATATGAGTAAACTTGGTCTGACAGTTACCAATGCTTAATCAGTGAGGCACCTATCTCAGC
GATCTGTCTATTTCGTTCATCCATAGTTGCCTGACTCCCCGTCGTGTAGATAACTACGATACGGGAGGGC
TTACCATCTGGCCCCAGTGCTGCAATGATACCGCGAGAGCCACGCTCACCGGCTCCAGATTTATCAGCAA
TAAACCAGCCAGCCGGAAGGGCCGAGCGCAGAAGTGGTCCTGCAACTTTATCCGCCTCCATCCAGTCTAT
TAATTGTTGCCGGGAAGCTAGAGTAAGTAGTTCGCCAGTTAATAGTTTGCGCAACGTTGTTGCCATTGCT
ACAGGCATCGTGGTGTCACGCTCGTCGTTTGGTATGGCTTCATTCAGCTCCGGTTCCCAACGATCAAGGC
GAGTTACATGATCCCCCATGTTGTGCAAAAAAGCGGTTAGCTCCTTCGGTCCTCCGATCGTTGTCAGAAG
TAAGTTGGCCGCAGTGTTATCACTCATGGTTATGGCAGCACTGCATAATTCTCTTACTGTCATGCCATCC
GTAAGATGCTTTTCTGTGACTGGTGAGTACTCAACCAAGTCATTCTGAGAATAGTGTATGCGGCGACCGA
GTTGCTCTTGCCCGGCGTCAATACGGGATAATACCGCGCCACATAGCAGAACTTTAAAAGTGCTCATCAT
TGGAAAACGTTCTTCGGGGCGAAAACTCTCAAGGATCTTACCGCTGTTGAGATCCAGTTCGATGTAACCC
ACTCGTGCACCCAACTGATCTTCAGCATCTTTTACTTTCACCAGCGTTTCTGGGTGAGCAAAAACAGGAA
GGCAAAATGCCGCAAAAAAGGGAATAAGGGCGACACGGAAATGTTGAATACTCATACTCTTCCTTTTTCA
ATATTATTGAAGCATTTATCAGGGTTATTGTCTCATGAGCGGATACATATTTGAATGTATTTAGAAAAAT
AAACAAATAGGGGTTCCGCGCACATTTCCCCGAAAAGTGCCAGATACCTGAAACAAAACCCATCGTACGG
CCAAGGAAGTCTCCAATAACTGTGATCCACCACAAGCGCCAGGGTTTTCCCAGTCACGACGTTGTAAAAC
GACGGCCAGTCATGCATAATCCGCACGCATCTGGAATAAGGAAGTGCCATTCCGCCTGACCTTC
